Addgene plasmid #62313: pJZC545
Purpose: sgRNA with 1x MS2 for yeast cells
Depositing lab: Wendell Lim & Stanley Qi. Depositing organization: University of California, San Francisco (UCSF). Publication: Engineering Complex Synthetic Transcriptional Programs with CRISPR RNA Scaffolds. Zalatan JG, Lee ME, Almeida R, Gilbert LA, Whitehead EH, La Russa M, Tsai JC, Weissman JS, Dueber JE, Qi LS, Lim WA. Cell. 2014 Dec 18. pii: S0092-8674(14)01570-0. doi: 10.1016/j.cell.2014.11.052. PubMed 25533786.
Backbone
  Vector backbone: pRS416
  Vector type: Yeast Expression
  Selectable markers: URA3
Growth in bacteria
  Bacterial resistance: Ampicillin, 100 μg/mL
  Growth temperature: 37°C
  Growth strain: Stbl3
  Copy number: Unknown
Gene/Insert
  Gene/Insert name: sgRNA + 1x MS2 binding module
  gRNA/shRNA sequence: ACTTTTCTCTATCACTGATA
  Promoter: SNR52
  Cloning method: Gibson Cloning
  Sequencing primers: 5′ tgtaaaacgacggccagt
Terms and licenses: Academic/Nonprofit Terms; Industry Terms: Not Available to Industry
How to cite: pJZC545 was a gift from Wendell Lim & Stanley Qi (Addgene plasmid # 62313 ; http://n2t.net/addgene:62313 ; RRID:Addgene_62313)
