[The description below was written by a language model from this plasmid's Addgene catalogue record and the feature table of its GenBank file.]
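Description:
pJZC545 is a 5.2 kb yeast expression plasmid built on the pRS416 backbone, a low-copy centromeric E. coli–S. cerevisiae shuttle vector. In yeast it is maintained through a CEN6/ARS element and selected with the URA3 auxotrophic marker, which can also be counterselected with 5-fluoroorotic acid. In bacteria it replicates from a high-copy ColE1/pUC-type origin and is selected through the beta-lactamase gene conferring ampicillin resistance. An f1 phage origin and the remnants of the lacZ cloning region (lac promoter and operator, T7 and T3 promoters, M13 primer sites) are carried over from the backbone and flank the insert.

The payload, assembled by Gibson cloning, is a single scaffold RNA expression cassette. The SNR52 small nucleolar RNA promoter, commonly used for RNA polymerase III expression of guide RNAs in yeast, drives a 20-nucleotide targeting spacer followed by the Streptococcus pyogenes Cas9 guide RNA scaffold. One MS2 stem loop is appended to the 3′ end of the scaffold, and transcription ends at the SUP4 tRNA terminator. The MS2 hairpin is bound by the bacteriophage MS2 coat protein, so the transcript both directs Cas9 to a DNA site and serves as a docking point for an MS2 coat protein fusion.

The plasmid encodes neither a Cas9 protein nor the MS2 coat protein partner, so these must be supplied separately. The record does not name the target of the spacer. The stated purpose and the associated work on CRISPR RNA scaffolds point to use in programming synthetic transcriptional regulation in yeast by recruiting effector proteins to chosen loci.
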