LOCUS       Exported 5220 bp ds-DNA circular SYN 12-MAY-2021
DEFINITION  sgRNA with 1x MS2 for yeast cells.
ACCESSION   .
VERSION     .
KEYWORDS    pJZC545
SOURCE      synthetic DNA construct
  ORGANISM  synthetic DNA construct
REFERENCE   1 (bases 1 to 5220)
  AUTHORS   Zalatan JG, Lee ME, Almeida R, Gilbert LA, Whitehead EH, La Russa M,
            Tsai JC, Weissman JS, Dueber JE, Qi LS, Lim WA
  TITLE     Engineering Complex Synthetic Transcriptional Programs with CRISPR
            RNA Scaffolds.
  JOURNAL   Cell. 2014 Dec 18. pii: S0092-8674(14)01570-0. doi:
            10.1016/j.cell.2014.11.052.
  PUBMED    25533786
REFERENCE   2 (bases 1 to 5220)
  AUTHORS   .
  TITLE     Direct Submission
  JOURNAL   Exported May 12, 2021 from SnapGene Server 1.1.58
            http://www.snapgene.com
FEATURES             Location/Qualifiers
     source          1..5220
                     /organism="synthetic DNA construct"
                     /mol_type="other DNA"
     primer_bind     30..52
                     /label=M13/pUC Forward
                     /note="In lacZ gene"
     primer_bind     44..61
                     /label=M13 Forward
                     /note="In lacZ gene. Also called M13-F20 or M13 (-21)
                     Forward"
     primer_bind     45..61
                     /label=M13 fwd
                     /note="common sequencing primer, one of multiple similar
                     variants"
     primer_bind     68..87
                     /label=T7
                     /note="T7 promoter, forward primer"
     promoter        68..86
                     /label=T7 promoter
                     /note="promoter for bacteriophage T7 RNA polymerase"
     promoter        112..380
                     /label=SNR52 promoter
                     /note="promoter for the S. cerevisiae small nucleolar RNA
                     gene SNR52"
     misc_RNA        401..476
                     /label=gRNA scaffold
                     /note="guide RNA scaffold for the Streptococcus pyogenes
                     CRISPR/Cas9 system"
     misc_RNA        481..499
                     /label=MS2 stem loop
                     /note="stem loop that binds the bacteriophage MS2 coat
                     protein"
     terminator      502..521
                     /label=SUP4 terminator
                     /note="transcription terminator for the S. cerevisiae SUP4
                     tRNA gene"
     promoter        complement(550..568)
                     /label=T3 promoter
                     /note="promoter for bacteriophage T3 RNA polymerase"
     primer_bind     complement(589..605)
                     /label=M13 rev
                     /note="common sequencing primer, one of multiple similar
                     variants"
     primer_bind     complement(589..605)
                     /label=M13 Reverse
                     /note="In lacZ gene. Also called M13-rev"
     primer_bind     complement(602..624)
                     /label=M13/pUC Reverse
                     /note="In lacZ gene"
     protein_bind    613..629
                     /label=lac operator
                     /bound_moiety="lac repressor encoded by lacI"
                     /note="The lac repressor binds to the lac operator to
                     inhibit transcription in E. coli. This inhibition can be
                     relieved by adding lactose or
                     isopropyl-beta-D-thiogalactopyranoside (IPTG)."
     promoter        complement(637..667)
                     /label=lac promoter
                     /note="promoter for the E. coli lac operon"
     protein_bind    682..703
                     /label=CAP binding site
                     /bound_moiety="E. coli catabolite activator protein"
                     /note="CAP binding activates transcription in the presence
                     of cAMP."
     primer_bind     complement(820..837)
                     /label=L4440
                     /note="L4440 vector, forward primer"
     rep_origin      complement(991..1579)
                     /direction=LEFT
                     /label=ori
                     /note="high-copy-number ColE1/pMB1/pBR322/pUC origin of
                     replication"
     CDS             complement(1750..2610)
                     /codon_start=1
                     /gene="bla"
                     /product="beta-lactamase"
                     /label=AmpR
                     /note="confers resistance to ampicillin, carbenicillin, and
                     related antibiotics"
                     /translation="MSIQHFRVALIPFFAAFCLPVFAHPETLVKVKDAEDQLGARVGYI
                     ELDLNSGKILESFRPEERFPMMSTFKVLLCGAVLSRIDAGQEQLGRRIHYSQNDLVEYS
                     PVTEKHLTDGMTVRELCSAAITMSDNTAANLLLTTIGGPKELTAFFHNMGDHVTRLDRW
                     EPELNEAIPNDERDTTMPVAMATTLRKLLTGELLTLASRQQLIDWMEADKVAGPLLRSA
                     LPAGWFIADKSGAGERGSRGIIAALGPDGKPSRIVVIYTTGSQATMDERNRQIAEIGAS
                     LIKHW"
     primer_bind     2373..2392
                     /label=Amp-R
                     /note="Ampicillin resistance gene, reverse primer"
     promoter        complement(2611..2715)
                     /gene="bla"
                     /label=AmpR promoter
     misc_feature    2752..3255
                     /label=CEN/ARS
                     /note="S. cerevisiae CEN6 centromere fused to an
                     autonomously replicating sequence"
     primer_bind     3297..3315
                     /label=pBRforEco
                     /note="pBR322 vectors, upsteam of EcoRI site, forward
                     primer"
     primer_bind     complement(3353..3375)
                     /label=pGEX 3'
                     /note="pGEX vectors, reverse primer"
     primer_bind     3475..3494
                     /label=pRS-marker
                     /note="pRS vectors, use to sequence yeast selectable
                     marker"
     promoter        3519..3734
                     /gene="S. cerevisiae URA3"
                     /label=URA3 promoter
     CDS             3735..4538
                     /codon_start=1
                     /gene="S. cerevisiae URA3"
                     /product="orotidine-5'-phosphate decarboxylase, required
                     for uracil biosynthesis"
                     /label=URA3
                     /note="yeast auxotrophic marker, counterselectable with
                     5-fluoroorotic acid (5-FOA)"
                     /translation="MSKATYKERAATHPSPVAAKLFNIMHEKQTNLCASLDVRTTKELL
                     ELVEALGPKICLLKTHVDILTDFSMEGTVKPLKALSAKYNFLLFEDRKFADIGNTVKLQ
                     YSAGVYRIAEWADITNAHGVVGPGIVSGLKQAAEEVTKEPRGLLMLAELSCKGSLSTGE
                     YTKGTVDIAKSDKDFVIGFIAQRDMGGRDEGYDWLIMTPGVGLDDKGDALGQQYRTVDD
                     VVSTGSDIIIVGRGLFAKGRDAKVEGERYRKAGWEAYLRRCGQQN"
     rep_origin      complement(4669..5124)
                     /direction=LEFT
                     /label=f1 ori
                     /note="f1 bacteriophage origin of replication; arrow
                     indicates direction of (+) strand synthesis"
     primer_bind     complement(4806..4827)
                     /label=F1ori-F
                     /note="F1 origin, forward primer"
     primer_bind     5018..5037
                     /label=F1ori-R
                     /note="F1 origin, reverse primer"
ORIGIN
        1 gcgattaagt tgggtaacgc cagggttttc ccagtcacga cgttgtaaaa cgacggccag
       61 tgaattgtaa tacgactcac tatagggcga attggagctc actcggaatt ctctttgaaa
      121 agataatgta tgattatgct ttcactcata tttatacaga aacttgatgt tttctttcga
      181 gtatatacaa ggtgattaca tgtacgtttg aagtacaact ctagattttg tagtgccctc
      241 ttgggctagc ggtaaaggtg cgcatttttt cacaccctac aatgttctgt tcaaaagatt
      301 ttggtcaaac gctgtagaag tgaaagttgg tgcgcatgtt tcggcgttcg aaacttctcc
      361 gcagtgaaag ataaatgatc acttttctct atcactgata gttttagagc tagaaatagc
      421 aagttaaaat aaggctagtc cgttatcaac ttgaaaaagt ggcaccgagt cggtgcgcgc
      481 acatgaggat cacccatgtg ctttttttgt tttttatgtc tctgcagagt tcggtaccag
      541 cttttgttcc ctttagtgag ggttaatttc gagcttggcg taatcatggt catagctgtt
      601 tcctgtgtga aattgttatc cgctcacaat tccacacaac atacgagccg gaagcataaa
      661 gtgtaaagcc tggggtgcct aatgagtgag ctaactcaca ttaattgcgt tgcgctcact
      721 gcccgctttc cagtcgggaa acctgtcgtg ccagctgcat taatgaatcg gccaacgcgc
      781 ggggagaggc ggttttcgta ttgggcgctc ttccgcttcc tcgctcactg actcgctgcg
      841 ctcggtcgtt cggctgcggc gagcggtatc agctcactca aaggcggtaa tacggttatc
      901 cacagaatca ggggataacg caggaaagaa catgtgagca aaaggccagc aaaaggccag
      961 gaaccgtaaa aaggccgcgt tgctggcgtt tttccatagg ctcggccccc ctgacgagca
     1021 tcacaaaaat cgacgctcaa gtcagaggtg gcgaaacccg acaggactat aaagatacca
     1081 ggcgttcccc cctggaagct ccctcgtgcg ctctcctgtt ccgaccctgc cgcttaccgg
     1141 atacctgtcc gcctttctcc cttcgggaag cgtggcgctt tctcaatgct cacgctgtag
     1201 gtatctcagt tcggtgtagg tcgttcgctc caagctgggc tgtgtgcacg aaccccccgt
     1261 tcagcccgac cgctgcgcct tatccggtaa ctatcgtctt gagtccaacc cggtaagaca
     1321 cgacttatcg ccactggcag cagccactgg taacaggatt agcagagcga ggtatgtagg
     1381 cggtgctaca gagttcttga agtggtggcc taactacggc tacactagaa ggacagtatt
     1441 tggtatctgc gctctgctga agccagttac cttcggaaaa agagttggta gctcttgatc
     1501 cggcaaacaa accaccgctg gtagcggtgg tttttttgtt tgcaagcagc agattacgcg
     1561 cagaaaaaaa ggatctcaag aagatccttt gatcttttct acggggtctg acgctcagtg
     1621 gaacgaaaac tcacgttaag ggattttggt catgagatta tcaaaaagga tcttcaccta
     1681 gatcctttta aattaaaaat gaagttttaa atcaatctaa agtatatatg agtaaacttg
     1741 gtctgacagt taccaatgct taatcagtga ggcacctatc tcagcgatct gtctatttcg
     1801 ttcatccata gttgcctgac tgcccgtcgt gtagataact acgatacggg agggcttacc
     1861 atctggcccc agtgctgcaa tgataccgcg agacccacgc tcaccggctc cagatttatc
     1921 agcaataaac cagccagccg gaagggccga gcgcagaagt ggtcctgcaa ctttatccgc
     1981 ctccatccag tctattaatt gttgccggga agctagagta agtagttcgc cagttaatag
     2041 tttgcgcaac gttgttgcca ttgctacagg catcgtggtg tcacgctcgt cgtttggtat
     2101 ggcttcattc agctccggtt cccaacgatc aaggcgagtt acatgatccc ccatgttgtg
     2161 aaaaaaagcg gttagctcct tcggtcctcc gatcgttgtc agaagtaagt tggccgcagt
     2221 gttatcactc atggttatgg cagcactgca taattctctt actgtcatgc catccgtaag
     2281 atgcttttct gtgactggtg agtactcaac caagtcattc tgagaatagt gtatgcggcg
     2341 accgagttgc tcttgcccgg cgtcaatacg ggataatacc gcgccacata gcagaacttt
     2401 aaaagtgctc atcattggaa aacgttcttc ggggcgaaaa ctctcaagga tcttaccgct
     2461 gttgagatcc agttcgatgt aacccactcg tgcacccaac tgatcttcag catcttttac
     2521 tttcaccagc gtttctgggt gagcaaaaac aggaaggcaa aatgccgcaa aaaagggaat
     2581 aagggcgaca cggaaatgtt gaatactcat actcttcctt tttcaatatt attgaagcat
     2641 ttatcagggt tattgtctca tgagcggata catatttgaa tgtatttaga aaaataaaca
     2701 aataggggtt ccgcgcacat ttccccgaaa agtgccacct gggtcctttt catcacgtgc
     2761 tataaaaata attataattt aaatttttta atataaatat ataaattaaa aatagaaagt
     2821 aaaaaaagaa attaaagaaa aaatagtttt tgttttccga agatgtaaaa gactctaggg
     2881 ggatcgccaa caaatactac cttttatctt gctcttcctg ctctcaggta ttaatgccga
     2941 attgtttcat cttgtctgtg tagaagacca cacacgaaaa tcctgtgatt ttacatttta
     3001 cttatcgtta atcgaatgta tatctattta atctgctttt cttgtctaat aaatatatat
     3061 gtaaagtacg ctttttgttg aaatttttta aacctttgtt tatttttttt tcttcattcc
     3121 gtaactcttc taccttcttt atttactttc taaaatccaa atacaaaaca taaaaataaa
     3181 taaacacaga gtaaattccc aaattattcc atcattaaaa gatacgaggc gcgtgtaagt
     3241 tacaggcaag cgatccgtcc taagaaacca ttattatcat gacattaacc tataaaaata
     3301 ggcgtatcac gaggcccttt cgtctcgcgc gtttcggtga tgacggtgaa aacctctgac
     3361 acatgcagct cccggagacg gtcacagctt gtctgtaagc ggatgccggg agcagacaag
     3421 cccgtcaggg cgcgtcagcg ggtgttggcg ggtgtcgggg ctggcttaac tatgcggcat
     3481 cagagcagat tgtactgaga gtgcaccacg cttttcaatt caattcatca tttttttttt
     3541 attctttttt ttgatttcgg tttccttgaa atttttttga ttcggtaatc tccgaacaga
     3601 aggaagaacg aaggaaggag cacagactta gattggtata tatacgcata tgtagtgttg
     3661 aagaaacatg aaattgccca gtattcttaa cccaactgca cagaacaaaa acgtgcagga
     3721 aacgaagata aatcatgtcg aaagctacat ataaggaacg tgctgctact catcctagtc
     3781 ctgttgctgc caagctattt aatatcatgc acgaaaagca aacaaacttg tgtgcttcat
     3841 tggatgttcg taccaccaag gaattactgg agttagttga agcattaggt cccaaaattt
     3901 gtttactaaa aacacatgtg gatatcttga ctgatttttc catggagggc acagttaagc
     3961 cgctaaaggc attatccgcc aagtacaatt ttttactctt cgaagacaga aaatttgctg
     4021 acattggtaa tacagtcaaa ttgcagtact ctgcgggtgt atacagaata gcagaatggg
     4081 cagacattac gaatgcacac ggtgtggtgg gcccaggtat tgttagcggt ttgaagcagg
     4141 cggcagaaga agtaacaaag gaacctagag gccttttgat gttagcagaa ttgtcatgca
     4201 agggctccct atctactgga gaatatacta agggtactgt tgacattgcg aagagcgaca
     4261 aagattttgt tatcggcttt attgctcaaa gagacatggg tggaagagat gaaggttacg
     4321 attggttgat tatgacaccc ggtgtgggtt tagatgacaa gggagacgca ttgggtcaac
     4381 agtatagaac cgtggatgat gtggtctcta caggatctga cattattatt gttggaagag
     4441 gactatttgc aaagggaagg gatgctaagg tagagggtga acgttacaga aaagcaggct
     4501 gggaagcata tttgagaaga tgcggccagc aaaactaaaa aactgtatta taagtaaatg
     4561 catgtatact aaactcacaa attagagctt caatttaatt atatcagtta ttaccctatg
     4621 cggtgtgaaa taccgcacag atgcgtaagg agaaaatacc gcatcaggaa attgtaaacg
     4681 ttaatatttt gttaaaattc gcgttaaatt tttgttaaat cagctcattt tttaaccaat
     4741 aggccgaaat cggcaaaatc ccttataaat caaaagaata gaccgagata gggttgagtg
     4801 ttgttccagt ttggaacaag agtccactat taaagaacgt ggactccaac gtcaaaggnn
     4861 nnnnnnnnnn nnnnnnnnnn nnnnnnnnnn nnnnnnnnnn nnnnnnntnn nnnnnnnnnn
     4921 nnnnnnnnnn nnnnnnnnnn nnnnnnnnnn nnnnnnnnnn nnnnnnnnnn nnnnnnnnnn
     4981 nnnnnnnnnn nnnnnnnnng nnnnnnnnnn nnnnnnnnnn nnnnnnnnnn nnnnnnnnnn
     5041 nnnnnnnnnn nnnnnnnnnn nnnnnnnnnn nnnnnnnnnn nnnnnnnnnn nnnnnnnnnn
     5101 nnnnnnnnnn nnnnnnnnnn nnnnccattc gccattcagg ctgcgcaact gttgggaagg
     5161 gcgatcggtg cgggcctctt cgctattacg ccagctggcg aaagggggat gtgctgcaag
//
