>Addgene plasmid #62313 | pJZC545 | addgene partial sequence | sequence record 107277 | M13-Rev 5'-CAGGAAACAGCTATGACC-3'
GCTGGTACCGAACTCTGCAGAGACATAAAAAACAAAAAAAGCACATGGGTGATCCTCATGTGCGCGCACC
GACTCGGTGCCACTTTTTCAAGTTGATAACGGACTAGCCTTATTTTAACTTGCTATTTCTAGCTCTAAAA
CTATCAGTGATAGAGAAAAGTGATCATTTATCTTTCACTGCGGAGAAGTTTCGAACGCCGAAACATGCGC
ACCAACTTTCACTTCTACAGCGTTTGACCAAAATCTTTTGAACAGAACATTGTAGGGTGTGAAAAAATGC
GCACCTTTACCGCTAGCCCAAGAGGGCACTACAAAATCTAGAGTTGTACTTCAAACGTACATGTAATCAC
CTTGTATATACTCGAAAGAAAACATCAAGTTTCTGTATAAATATGAGTGAAAGCATAATCATACATTATC
TTTTCAAAGAGAATTCCGAGTGAGCTCCAATTCGCCCTATAGTGAGTCGTATTACAATTCACTGGCCGTC
GTTTTACAACGTCGTGACTGGGAAAACCCTGGCGTTACCCAACTTAATCGCCTTGCAGCACATCCCCCTT
TCGCCAGCTGGCGTAATAGCGAAGAGGCCCGCACCGATCGCCCTTCCCAACAGTTGCGCAGCCTGAATGG
CGAATGGACGCGCCCTGTAGCGGCGCATTAAGCGCGGC
